>Addgene plasmid #80541 | Rab38b cds in pGem-T Easy | addgene full sequence | sequence record 176731 | Addgene NGS Result
[66 nt withheld, positions 1-66]
CCATTCGCCATTCAGGCTGCGCAACTGTTGGGAAGGGCGATCGGTGCGGGCCTCTTCGCTATTACGCCAG
CTGGCGAAAGGGGGATGTGCTGCAAGGCGATTAAGTTGGGTAACGCCAGGGTTTTCCCAGTCACGACGTT
GTAAAACGACGGCCAGTGAATTGTAATACGACTCACTATAGGGCGAATTGGGCCCGACGTCGCATGCTCC
CGGCCGCCATGGCGGCCGCGGGAATTCGATTATGCATAACAATCAGAAGGAGCATTTGTATAAAATTCTT
GTCATCGGTGATTTGGGAGTAGGGAAGACCAGCATCATTAAGCGTTATGTGCACCAGACGTACTCCACCA
ACTACAGAGCCACCATAGGCGTGGATTTCGCGCTCAAAGTTCTGAACTGGGACTCGGAGACGGTCCGGCT
GCAGCTTTGGGACATCGCAGGTCAGGAGCGGTTCGGCAACATGACGCGGGTTTATTACAGAGAGGCCATG
GGGGCATTCATTGTGTTTGATGTTACCAGACCCGCCACGTTTGAGGCAGTCTCCAAATGGAAGGAGGATC
TGGACTCTAAATTAATACTTTCAAATGGCCAGAGTATTGCCACAGTGCTCCTGGCCAACAAGTGCGACCA
AAACAGAGACTTCCTGACTAACAATGGCCTGAAAATGGACCAGTACTGCAGGGAGAATGGATTTGTGGGG
TGGTTTGAGACATCTGCTAAGGAAAACGTCAACATTAATGATGCAGCCAACTTCCTTGTGAAGCACATAA
TTGCCAGTGAGAACGATATCCTGAAATCAGTGGTTCCAGATACCATCTCTCCTCAACTCAACTCGGATAA
AGAAATTACTTGTTCCGCTTGCTTCAAACCTTGAAATCACTAGTGAATTCGCGGCCGCCTGCAGGTCGAC
CATATGGGAGAGCTCCCAACGCGTTGGATGCATAGCTTGAGTATTCTATAGTGTCACCTAAATAGCTTGG
CGTAATCATGGTCATAGCTGTTTCCTGTGTGAAATTGTTATCCGCTCACAATTCCACACAACATACGAGC
CGGAAGCATAAAGTGTAAAGCCTGGGGTGCCTAATGAGTGAGCTAACTCACATTAATTGCGTTGCGCTCA
CTGCCCGCTTTCCAGTCGGGAAACCTGTCGTGCCAGCTGCATTAATGAATCGGCCAACGCGCGGGGAGAG
GCGGTTTGCGTATTGGGCGCTCTTCCGCTTCCTCGCTCACTGACTCGCTGCGCTCGGTCGTTCGGCTGCG
GCGAGCGGTATCAGCTCACTCAAAGGCGGTAATACGGTTATCCACAGAATCAGGGGATAACGCAGGAAAG
AACATGTGAGCAAAAGGCCAGCAAAAGGCCAGGAACCGTAAAAAGGCCGCGTTGCTGGCGTTTTTCCATA
GGCTCCGCCCCCCTGACGAGCATCACAAAAATCGACGCTCAAGTCAGAGGTGGCGAAACCCGACAGGACT
ATAAAGATACCAGGCGTTTCCCCCTGGAAGCTCCCTCGTGCGCTCTCCTGTTCCGACCCTGCCGCTTACC
GGATACCTGTCCGCCTTTCTCCCTTCGGGAAGCGTGGCGCTTTCTCATAGCTCACGCTGTAGGTATCTCA
GTTCGGTGTAGGTCGTTCGCTCCAAGCTGGGCTGTGTGCACGAACCCCCCGTTCAGCCCGACCGCTGCGC
CTTATCCGGTAACTATCGTCTTGAGTCCAACCCGGTAAGACACGACTTATCGCCACTGGCAGCAGCCACT
GGTAACAGGATTAGCAGAGCGAGGTATGTAGGCGGTGCTACAGAGTTCTTGAAGTGGTGGCCTAACTACG
GCTACACTAGAAGAACAGTATTTGGTATCTGCGCTCTGCTGAAGCCAGTTACCTTCGGAAAAAGAGTTGG
TAGCTCTTGATCCGGCAAACAAACCACCGCTGGTAGCGGTGGTTTTTTTGTTTGCAAGCAGCAGATTACG
CGCAGAAAAAAAGGATCTCAAGAAGATCCTTTGATCTTTTCTACGGGGTCTGACGCTCAGTGGAACGAAA
ACTCACGTTAAGGGATTTTGGTCATGAGATTATCAAAAAGGATCTTCACCTAGATCCTTTTAAATTAAAA
ATGAAGTTTTAAATCAATCTAAAGTATATATGAGTAAACTTGGTCTGACAGTTACCAATGCTTAATCAGT
GAGGCACCTATCTCAGCGATCTGTCTATTTCGTTCATCCATAGTTGCCTGACTCCCCGTCGTGTAGATAA
CTACGATACGGGAGGGCTTACCATCTGGCCCCAGTGCTGCAATGATACCGCGAGACCCACGCTCACCGGC
TCCAGATTTATCAGCAATAAACCAGCCAGCCGGAAGGGCCGAGCGCAGAAGTGGTCCTGCAACTTTATCC
GCCTCCATCCAGTCTATTAATTGTTGCCGGGAAGCTAGAGTAAGTAGTTCGCCAGTTAATAGTTTGCGCA
ACGTTGTTGCCATTGCTACAGGCATCGTGGTGTCACGCTCGTCGTTTGGTATGGCTTCATTCAGCTCCGG
TTCCCAACGATCAAGGCGAGTTACATGATCCCCCATGTTGTGCAAAAAAGCGGTTAGCTCCTTCGGTCCT
CCGATCGTTGTCAGAAGTAAGTTGGCCGCAGTGTTATCACTCATGGTTATGGCAGCACTGCATAATTCTC
TTACTGTCATGCCATCCGTAAGATGCTTTTCTGTGACTGGTGAGTACTCAACCAAGTCATTCTGAGAATA
GTGTATGCGGCGACCGAGTTGCTCTTGCCCGGCGTCAATACGGGATAATACCGCGCCACATAGCAGAACT
TTAAAAGTGCTCATCATTGGAAAACGTTCTTCGGGGCGAAAACTCTCAAGGATCTTACCGCTGTTGAGAT
CCAGTTCGATGTAACCCACTCGTGCACCCAACTGATCTTCAGCATCTTTTACTTTCACCAGCGTTTCTGG
GTGAGCAAAAACAGGAAGGCAAAATGCCGCAAAAAAGGGAATAAGGGCGACACGGAAATGTTGAATACTC
ATACTCTTCCTTTTTCAATATTATTGAAGCATTTATCAGGGTTATTGTCTCATGAGCGGATACATATTTG
AATGTATTTAGAAAAATAAACAAATAGGGGTTCCGCGCACATTTCCCCGAAAAGTGCCACCTGATGCGGT
GTGAAATACCGCACAGATGCGTAAGGAGAAAATACCGCATCAGGAAATTGTAAGCGTTAATATTTTGTTA
AAATTCGCGTTAAATTTTTGTTAAATCAGCTCATTTTTTAACCAATAGGCCGAAATCGGCAAAATCCCTT
ATAAATCAAAAGAATAGACCGAGATAGGGT
[37 nt withheld, positions 3387-3423]
AAAGAACGTGGACTCCAACGTCAAAGG
[49 nt withheld, positions 3451-3499]
T
[91 nt withheld, positions 3501-3591]
G
[58 nt withheld, positions 3593-3650]
Features (pLannotate 1.2.2; 14 found; start..end, strand, type, name):
     70..227     -  CDS            lacZα (fragment): LacZα fragment of β-galactosidase; lacZ fragment
    230..248     +  promoter       T7 promoter: promoter for bacteriophage T7 RNA polymerase
    308..934     +  CDS            Rab38: RAB38_MOUSE - Experimental evidence at protein level: Swiss-Prot protein existence level 1. Plays a role in the maturation of phagosomes that engulf pathogens, such as S.aureus and Mycobacterium (By similarity). May be involved in melanosomal transport and docking. Involved in the proper sorting of TYRP1. Involved in peripheral melanosomal distribution of TYRP1 in melanocytes; the function, which probably is implicating vesicle-trafficking, includes cooperation with ANKRD27 and VAMP7 (PubMed:21187289). Plays an important role in the control of melanin production and melanosome biogenesis (By s
    947..1009    -  CDS            VESPI_VESMG (fragment): Experimental evidence at protein level: Swiss-Prot protein existence level 1. Shows contractile activity on isolated ileum smooth muscle. From Vespa magnifica (Hornet).
   1021..1039    -  promoter       SP6 promoter: promoter for bacteriophage SP6 RNA polymerase
   1081..1097    -  protein_bind   lac operator: The lac repressor binds to the lac operator to inhibit transcription in E. coli. This inhibition can be relieved by adding lactose or isopropyl-β-D-thiogalactopyranoside (IPTG). lac repressor encoded by lacI
   1105..1135    -  promoter       lac promoter: promoter for the E. coli lac operon
   1150..1171    -  protein_bind   CAP binding site: CAP binding activates transcription in the presence of cAMP. E. coli catabolite activator protein
   1184..1276    -  CDS            lacI (fragment): lac repressor; lacI; The lac repressor binds to the lac operator to inhibit transcription in E. coli. This inhibition can be relieved by adding lactose or isopropyl-β-D-thiogalactopyranoside (IPTG).
   1459..2047    -  rep_origin     ori: high-copy-number ColE1/pMB1/pBR322/pUC origin of replication
   2218..3078    -  CDS            AmpR: β-lactamase; bla; confers resistance to ampicillin, carbenicillin, and related antibiotics
   3079..3183    -  promoter       AmpR promoter: bla
   3210..3260    +  misc_feature   bom (fragment): basis of mobility region from pBR322
   3288..66      -  rep_origin     f1 ori (across the origin) (sequence partly withheld): f1 bacteriophage origin of replication; arrow indicates direction of (+) strand synthesis
