[The description below was written by a language model from this plasmid's Addgene catalogue record and pLannotate feature annotations shown in this document.]
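Description:
Rab38b cds in pGem-T Easy is a small (about 3.65 kb) bacterial cloning plasmid carrying the coding sequence of zebrafish (Danio rerio) rab38b, a Rab-family small GTPase, inserted into the Promega pGEM-T Easy TA-cloning backbone. It belongs to a library of full-length zebrafish rab clones. The plasmid is maintained in E. coli through a high-copy ColE1/pUC-type origin and selected with ampicillin via the β-lactamase gene and its native promoter. An f1 phage origin is also present, which in principle allows production of single-stranded DNA.

The insert sits in the multiple cloning site that interrupts the lacZα fragment, downstream of the lac promoter, operator and CAP binding site that normally support blue/white screening in this backbone. The annotation software identified the roughly 630 bp open reading frame by homology to mouse Rab38, consistent with the catalogued zebrafish orthologue. A short hit to a hornet peptide just beyond the insert is most likely a spurious match to polylinker sequence. The coding sequence is flanked by opposing bacteriophage promoters: T7 lies upstream in the same orientation as the open reading frame, so it would generate sense transcripts, while SP6 on the opposite side reads back through the insert to give antisense RNA.

This arrangement suits in vitro transcription of labelled riboprobes, and the record lists in situ hybridisation as the main intended use. The plasmid has no eukaryotic promoter, tag or reporter, so it is not an expression vector for animal cells, but it could serve as a sequence-verified template for subcloning or amplifying rab38b.
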