Addgene plasmid #80541: Rab38b cds in pGem-T Easy
Purpose: Can be used for in situ hybridisation or other purposes
Depositing lab: Rob Parton. Depositing organization: University of Queensland, Institute for Molecular Bioscience. Publication: A plasmid library of full-length zebrafish rab proteins for in vivo cell biology. Hall TE, Martel N, Lo HP, Xiong Z, Parton RG. Cell Logist. 2017 Mar 1;7(1):e1301151. doi: 10.1080/21592799.2017.1301151. eCollection 2017. PubMed 28396820.
Backbone
  Vector backbone: pGemT easy
  Backbone manufacturer: Promega
Growth in bacteria
  Bacterial resistance: Ampicillin, 100 μg/mL
  Growth temperature: 37°C
  Growth strain: DH5alpha
  Copy number: High Copy
Gene/Insert
  Gene/Insert name: rab38b
  Species: D. rerio (zebrafish)
  Entrez Gene: rab38b (a.k.a. si:dkey-76a19.3)
Terms and licenses: Academic/Nonprofit Terms; Industry Terms: Not Available to Industry
How to cite: Rab38b cds in pGem-T Easy was a gift from Rob Parton (Addgene plasmid # 80541 ; http://n2t.net/addgene:80541 ; RRID:Addgene_80541)
